>Addgene plasmid #57532 | mGeos-M-PSD95-N-14 | depositor partial sequence | sequence record 88674 | insert sequence
GCTACCGGACTCAGATCTCGAGGCCACCATGGACTGTCTCTGTATAGTGACAACCAAGAAATACCGCTAC
CAAGATGAAGACACGCCCCCTCTGGAACACAGCCCGGCCCACCTCCCCAACCAGGCCAATTCTCCCCCTG
TGATTGTCAACACGGACACCCTAGAAGCCCCAGGATATGAGTTGCAGGTGAATGGAACAGAGGGGGAGAT
GGAGTATGAGGAGATCACATTGGAAAGGGGTAACTCAGGTCTGGGCTTCAGCATCGCAGGTGGCACTGAC
AACCCGCACATCGGTGACGACCCGTCCATTTTTATCACCAAGATCATTCCTGGTGGGGCTGCAGCCCAGG
ATGGCCGCCTCAGGGTCAATGACAGCATCCTGTTTGTAAATGAAGTGGATGTTCGGGAGGTGACCCATTC
AGCTGCGGTGGAGGCCCTCAAAGAGGCAGGTTCCATCGTTCGCCTCTATGTCATGCGCCGGAAACCCCCA
GCCGAAAAGGTCATGGAGATCAAACTCATCAAAGGGCCTAAAGGACTTGGCTTCAGCATTGCGGGGGGCG
TTGGGAACCAGCACATCCCTGGAGATAACAGCATCTATGTAACGAAGATCATCGAAGGAGGTGCTGCCCA
CAAGGATGGCAGGTTGCAGATTGGAGACAAGATCCTGGCGGTCAACAGTGTGGGGCTGGAGGACGTCATG
CACGAGGATGCCGTGGCAGCCCTGAAGAACACATATGACGTTGTGTACCTAAAGGTGGCCAAGCCCAGCA
ATGCCTACCTGAGTGACAGCTATGCTCCCCCAGACATCACAACCTCGTATTCTCAGCACCTGGACAATGA
GATCAGTCATAGCAGCTACTTGGGCACTGACTACCCCACAGCCATGACCCCCACTTCCCCTCGGCGCTAC
TCCCCTGTGGCCAAGGACCTGCTGGGGGAGGAAGACATTCCCCGGGAACCAAGGCGGATCGTGATCCATC
GGGGCTCCACCGGCCTGGGCTTCAACATCGTGGGCGGCGAGGATGGTGAAGGCATCTTCATCTCCTTCAT
CCTTGCTGGGGGTCCAGCCGACCTCAGTGGGGAGCTACGGAAGGGGGACCAGATCCTGTCGGTCAATGGT
GTTGACCTCCGCAATGCCAGTCACGAACAGGCTGCCATTGCCCTGAAGAATGCGGGTCAGACGGTCACGA
TCATCGCTCAGTATAAACCAGAAGAGTATAGTCGATTCGAGGCCAAGATCCATGATCTTCGGGAACAGCT
CATGAATAGTAGCCTAGGCTCAGGGACTGCATCCTTGCGAAGCAACCCCAAGAGGGGCTTCTACATTAGG
GCCCTGTTTGATTACGACAAGACCAAGGACTGCGGTTTCTTGAGCCAGGCCCTGAGCTTCCGCTTCGGGG
ATGTGCTTCATGTCATTGACGCTGGTGACGAAGAGTGGTGGCAAGCACGGCGGGTCCACTCCGACAGTGA
GACCGACGACATTGGCTTCATTCCCAGCAAACGGCGGGTCGAGCGACGAGAGTGGTCAAGGTTAAAGGCC
AAGGACTGGGGCTCCAGCTCTGGATCACAGGGTCGAGAAGACTCGGTTCTGAGCTATGAGACGGTGACCC
AGATGGAAGTGCACTATGCTCGTCCCATCATCATCCTTGGACCCACCAAAGACCGTGCCAACGATGATCT
TCTCTCCGAGTTCCCCGACAAGTTTGGATCCTGTGTCCCTCATACGACACGTCCTAAGCGGGAATATGAG
ATAGACGGCCGGGATTACCACTTTGTCTCCTCCCGGGAGAAAATGGAGAAGGACATCCAGGCACACAAGT
TCATTGAGGCTGGCCAGTACAACAGCCACCTCTATGGGACCAGCGTCCAGTCTGTGCGAGAGGTAGCAGA
GCAGGGGAAGCACTGCATCCTCGATGTCTCGGCCAATGCCGTGCGGCGGCTGCAGGCGGCCCACCTGCAC
CCCATCGCCATCTTCATCCGTCCCCGCTCCCTGGAGAATGTGCTAGAGATCAATAAGCGGATCACAGAGG
AGCAAGCCCGGAAAGCCTTCGACAGAGCCACGAAGCTGGAGCAGGAGTTCACAGAGTGCTTCTCAGCCAT
CGTAGAGGGCGACAGCTTTGAAGAGATCTATCACAAAGTGAAACGTGTCATTGAAGACCTCTCAGGCCCC
TACATCTGGGTCCCAGCCCGAGAGAGACTCGGCAGCGCATCCGGCGGAAGCGGAAGCGGACCGGTCGCCA
CCATGAGTGCGATTAAGCCAGACATGAAGATCAAACTCCGTATGGAAGGCAACGTAAACGGGCACCACTT
TGTGATCGACGGAGATGGTACAGGCAAGCCTTTTGAGGGAAAACAGAGTATGGATCTTGAAGTCAAAGAG
GGCGGACCTCTGCCTTTTGCCTTTGATATCCTGACCACTGCATTCATGTACGGCAACAGGGTATTCGCCA
AATATCCAGACAACATACAAGACTATTTTAAGCAGTCGTTTCCTAAGGGGTATTCGTGGGAACGAAGCTT
GACTTTCGAAGACGGGGGCATTTGCATTGCCAGAAACGACATAACAATGGAAGGGGACACTTTCTATAAT
AAAGTTCGATTTTATGGTACCAACTTTCCCGCCAATGGTCCAGTTATGCAGAAGAAGACGCTGAAATGGG
AGCCCTCCACTGAGAAAATGTATGTGCGTGATGGAGTGCTGACGGGTGATATTCATATGGCTTTGTTGCT
TGAAGGAAATGCCCATTACCGATGTGACTTCAGAACTACTTACAAAGCTAAGGAGAAGGGTGTCAAGTTA
CCAGGCTACCACTTTGTGGACCACTGCATTGAGATTTTAAGCCATGACAAAGATTACAACAAGGTTAAGC
TGTATGAGCATGCTGTTGCTCATTCTGGATTGCCTGACAATGCCAGACGATAAGCGGCCGCGACTCTAGA
TCATAATCAGC
