>Addgene plasmid #57532 | mGeos-M-PSD95-N-14 | addgene partial sequence | sequence record 107730 | CMV-F 5'-CGCAAATGGGCGGTAGGCGTG-3'
AGCAGAGCTGGTTTAGTGACCGTCAGATCCGCTAGCGCTACCGGACTCAGATCTCGAGGCCACCATGGAC
TGTCTCTGTATAGTGACAACCAAGAAATACCGCTACCAAGATGAAGACACGCCCCCTCTGGAACACAGCC
CGGCCCACCTCCCCAACCAGGCCAATTCTCCCCCTGTGATTGTCAACACGGACACCCTAGAAGCCCCAGG
ATATGAGTTGCAGGTGAATGGAACAGAGGGGGAGATGGAGTATGAGGAGATCACATTGGAAAGGGGTAAC
TCAGGTCTGGGCTTCAGCATCGCAGGTGGCACTGACAACCCGCACATCGGTGACGACCCGTCCATTTTTA
TCACCAAGATCATTCCTGGTGGGGCTGCAGCCCAGGATGGCCGCCTCAGGGTCAATGACAGCATCCTGTT
TGTAAATGAAGTGGATGTTCGGGAGGTGACCCATTCAGCTGCGGTGGAGGCCCTCAAAGAGGCAGGTTCC
ATCGTTCGCCTCTATGTCATGCGCCGGAAACCCCCAGCCGAAAAGGTCATGGAGATCAAACTCATCAAAG
GGCCTAAAGGACTTGGCTTCAGCATTGCGGGGGGCGTTGGGAACCAGCACATCCCTGGAGATAACAGCAT
CTATGTAACGAAGATCATCGAAGGAGGTGCTGCCCACAAGGATGGCAGGTTGCAGATTGGAGACAAGATC
CTGGCGGTCAACAGTGTGGGGCTGGAGGACGTCATGCACGAGGATGCCGTGGCAGCCCTGAAGAACACAT
ATGACGTTGTGTACCTAAAGGTGGCCAAGCCCAGCAATGCCTACCTGAGTGACAGCTATGCTCCCCCAGA
CATCACAACCTCGTATTCTCAGCACCTGGACAATGAGATCAGTCATAGCAGCTAC
