[The description below was written by a language model from this plasmid's Addgene catalogue record.]
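Description:
mGeos-M-PSD95-N-14 is a mammalian expression plasmid that produces rat PSD95, a postsynaptic density scaffold protein, fused to the fluorescent protein mGeos-M. It is built on the mGeos-M-N1 backbone (about 4.75 kb without the insert), an N1-style fusion vector in which the gene of interest is placed upstream of the fluorescent protein. The tag therefore sits at the C terminus of PSD95. The "14" in the name probably refers to the length of the linker between the two partners, but the record does not state this. The cloning method is listed as unknown, and no feature table is provided, so element positions and the origin of replication are not documented beyond the note that the plasmid is high copy in bacteria.

Transcription of the fusion is driven by the CMV promoter, a strong constitutive promoter in most mammalian cell types. The listed 3′ sequencing primer implies an SV40 polyadenylation signal downstream of the open reading frame. The plasmid is selected with kanamycin in E. coli, and a neomycin resistance marker allows G418 selection of stably transfected mammalian cells.

The record gives two pairs of spectral values for the tag, excitation 503/569 nm and emission 514/581 nm, and assigns the fusion a membrane scaffold localization. The construct is thus intended as a localization marker for imaging PSD95-containing scaffold structures in transfected cells. Proteins of the mGeos family are generally used as light-switchable probes for super-resolution localization microscopy, although the record itself does not specify a particular imaging application.
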