Addgene plasmid #57532: mGeos-M-PSD95-N-14
Purpose: Localization: Membrane Scaffold, Excitation: 503 / 569, Emission: 514 / 581
Depositing lab: Michael Davidson. Depositing organization: Florida State University, Tallahassee.
Backbone
  Vector backbone: mGeos-M-N1
  Backbone size w/o insert (bp): 4750
  Vector type: Mammalian Expression
  Selectable markers: Neomycin (select with G418)
Growth in bacteria
  Bacterial resistance: Kanamycin, 50 μg/mL
  Growth temperature: 37°C
  Growth strain: DH5alpha
  Copy number: High Copy
Gene/Insert
  Gene/Insert name: PSD95 (alt name: NM_019621.1)
  Species: R. norvegicus (rat)
  Promoter: CMV
  Tag / fusion protein: mGeos-M (C terminal on backbone)
  Cloning method: Unknown
  Sequencing primers: 5′ CMV-F; 3′ SV40pA-R
Terms and licenses: Academic/Nonprofit Terms; Industry Terms
Depositor comments: . Excitation = 503 / 569; Emission = 514 / 581
How to cite: mGeos-M-PSD95-N-14 was a gift from Michael Davidson (Addgene plasmid # 57532 ; http://n2t.net/addgene:57532 ; RRID:Addgene_57532)
